>Addgene plasmid #146969 | pAc5.1A-DmXRN1-del1323-1355-dsRNAres-V5His6_N | addgene full sequence | sequence record 355235 | Addgene NGS Result
CTTCAAGAATTAATTCTATATTCTAAAAACACAAATGATACTTCTAAAAAAAAATCATGAATGGCATCAA
CTCTGAATCAAATCTTTGCAGATGCACCTACTTCTCATTTCCACTGTCACATCATTTTTCCAGATCTCGC
TGCCTGTTATGTGGCCCACAAACCAAGACACGTTTTATGGCCATTAAAGCTGGCTGATCGTCGCCAAACA
CCAAATACATAATGAATATGTACACATTCGAGAAAGAAGCGATCAAAGAAGCGTCTTCGGGCGGAGTAGG
AGAATGCGGAGGAGAAGGAGAACGAGCTGATCTAGTATCTCTCCACAATCCAATGCCAACTGACCAACTG
GCCATATTCGGAGCAATTTGAAGCCAATTTCCATCGCCTGGCGATCGCTCCATTCTTGGCTATATGTTTT
TCACCGTTACCCGGGGCCATTTTCAAAGACTCGTCGGCAAGATAAGATTGTGTCACTCGCTGTCTCTCTT
CATTTGTCGAAGAATGCTGAGGAATTTCGCGATGACGTCGGCGAGTATTTTGAAGAATGAGAATAATTTG
TATTTATACGAAAATCAGTTAGTGGAATTTTCTACAAAAACATGTTATCTATAGATAATTTTGTTGCAAA
ATATGTTGACTATGACAAAGATTGTATGTATATACCTTTAATGTATTCTCATTTTCTTATGTATTTATAA
TGGCAATGATGATACTGATGATATTTTAAGATGATGCCAGACCAAAAGGCTTGAATTTCTGCGTCTTTTG
CCGAACGCAGTGCATGTGCAATTGTTGTTTTTTGGAATATTCAATTTTCGGACTGTCCGCTTTGATTTCA
GTTTCTTGGCTTATTCAAAAAGCAAAGTAAAGCCAAAAAAGCGAGATGGCAATACCAAATGCGGCAAAAC
GGTAGTGGAAGGAAAGGGGTGCGGGGCAGCGGAAGGAAGGGTGGGGCGGGGCGTGGCGGGGTCTGTGGCT
GGGCGCGACGTCACCGACGTTGGAGCCACTCCTTTGACCATGTGTGCGTGTGTGTATTATTCGTGTCTCG
CCACTCGCCGGTTGTTTTTTTCTTTTTATGCTGCGCTCTCTCTAGCGCCATCTCGCTTACGCATGCTCAA
CGCACCGCATGTTGCCGTTTCCTTTTATGCGTCATTTTGGCTCGAAATAGGCAATTATTTAAACAAAGAT
TAGTCAACGAAAACGCTAAAATAAATAAGTCTACAATATGGTTACTTATTGCCATGTGTGTGCAGCCAAC
GATAGCAACAAAAGCAACAACACAGGTGGCTTTCCCTCTTTCACTTTTTGTTTGCAAGCCGCGTGCGAGC
AAGACGGCACGACCGGCAAACGCAATTACGCTGACAAAGAGCAGACGAAGTTTTGGCGAAAAACATCAAG
GCGCCTGATACGAATGCATTTGCAATAACAATTGCGATATTTAATATTGTTTATGAAGCTGTTTGACTTC
AAAACACACAAAAAAAAAAATAAAACAAATTATTTGAAAGAGAATTAGGAATCGGACGCTTATCGTTAGG
GTAACAACAAGAAATGCTTACTGAGTCACAGCCTCTGGAAAACTGCCGCAAGCCAGAGAGAGAGAGAAAA
AGAGGGAGAGCAGCTTAGACCGCATGTGCTTGTGTGTGAGGCGTCTCTCTCTTCGTCTCTGTTGCGCAAA
CGCATAGACTGCACTGAAAAAATCGATTACCTATTTTTTATGAATGAATATTTGCACTATTACTATTCAA
AACTATTAAGATAGCAATCACATTCAATAGCCAAATACTATACCACCTGAGCGATGCAACGAAATGATCA
ATTTGAGCAAAAATGCTGCATATTTAGGACGGCATCATTATAGAAATGCTTCTTGCTGTGTACTTTTCTC
TCGTCTGGCAGCTGTTTCGCCGTTATTGTTAAAACCGGCTTAAGTTAGGTGTGTTTTCTACGACTAGTGA
ATGCCCTACTAGAAGATGTGTGTTGCACAAAATGTCCCTGGAATAACCAATTTGAAGTGCAGATAGCAGT
AAACGTAAGCTAATATGAATATTATTTAACTGTAATGTTTTAATATCGCTGGACATTACTAATAAACCCA
CTATAAACACATGTACATATGTATGTTTTGGCATACAATGAGTAGTTGGGGAAAAAATGTGTAAAAGCAC
CGTGACCATCACAGCATAAAGATAACCAGCTGAAGTATCGAATATGAGTAACCCCCAAATTGAATCGCAT
GCCGCAACTGATAGGACCCATGGAAGTACACTCTTCATGGCGATATACAAGACACACACAAGCACGAACA
CCCAGTTGCGGAGGAAATTCTCCGTAAATGAAAACCCAATCGGCGAACAATTCATACCCATATATGGTAA
AAGTTTTGAACGCGACTTGAGAGCGGAGAGCATTGCGGCTGATAAGGTTTTAGCGCTAAGCGGGCTTTAT
AAAACGGGCTGCGGGACCAGTTTTCATATCACTACCGTTTGAGTTCTTGTGCTGTGTGGATACTCCTCCC
GACACAAAGCCGCTCCATCAGCCAGCAGTCGTCTAATCCAGAGACCCCGGATCGGGGTACCTACTAGTCC
AGTGTGGTGGAATTCTGCAGATATCCAGCACAGTGGCGGCCGCCCAACATGGGTGTACCGAAATTTTTCC
GATATATATCGGAACGCTACCCCTGTCTGTCGGAGCTGGCCCGTGAACATTGTATTCCGGAATTTGATAA
CCTGTATCTGGATATGAATGGAATCGTGCATAATTGTAGCCACCCCGATGATAATAATATTCATTTCCAT
CTTGAAGAAGAACAAATCTTTCAAGAGATATTTAATTATGTTGATAAACTTTTTTATCTAATTAAACCCC
AACGGCTGTTTTTTCTGAGCGTAGATGGCGTCGCCCCGCGCGCGAAAATGAATCAACAACGATCGCGCCG
TTTTCGCACCGCCCGGGAAGCCGAACAACAAGAAGCGAAAGCCGCGCAACGCGGGGAACTGCGCGAACAT
GAACGGTTTGATAGTAATTGTATCACCCCCGGGACGGAGTTTATGGTCCGCCTCCAAGAAGGCCTCCGAG
CGTTCCTGAAGACCAAAATCAGCACCGACCCACTCTGGCAACGCTGTACGGTCATTCTGAGCGGACAAGA
AGCCCCGGGAGAAGGAGAACATAAAATTATGGATTATATCCGCTATATGAAAACCCAACCCGATTACGAC
CCGAACACGCGGCATTGTCTCTATGGATTGGATGCGGACTTGATAATCCTCGGACTGTGTACGCATGAAC
TCCATTTTGTCGTCCTCCGAGAAGAAGTGAAATTTGGCCGAAATGTGAAACGGACGTCAGTCGAAGAAAC
CCGATTTTTTCTCCTCCATCTCGGCCTCCTGCGCGAGTACCTCGAGCTGGAGTTCGACGCCCTGAGAACA
GACGAGCACAAATTGGACATTGCGCAGCTTATCGACGACTGGGTGCTGATGGGCTTTTTGGTCGGCAACG
ACTTCATTCCCCACCTGCCGTGCCTGCACATTTCATCAAATGCACTGCCGCTGCTCTACCGCACCTACAT
CGGCATTTACCCGACCCTCGGCGGCAACATCAACGAGAACGGCAAGCTCAACCTGCGCCGCTTGCAGATT
TTCATATCGGCCCTCACCGAGGTGGAGCTGGATCACTTCAAGGAGCACGCCGACGACTTGAAGTACATGA
ACAACAAATCAGAGGCGTTCGACATGGACGTCGGCGAGATCACCGAGTCTCAAAACCTCGACTCCGATCT
CGGAGCCCTCATCAACAAGAGCATGCTGCTCTACGATGACGACAGCGAGGAGGACTGCTCCGACGAGAAC
GCGGTTCTTCTGAAGGAGTTCCAGAACTACAAGCGAAACTTCTACCGCAACAAGTTCAAGCGTGATCCGA
ATGATGAACTGATCGAGGAACTGTGCCACCACTACGTCAATGCGCTGCAGTGGGTGCTCGACTACTACTA
CCGTGGCGTGCAGTCCTGGGACTGGTACTATCCCTTCCACTACACTCCATTCATCAGCGACCTCAAGAAC
ATCGAGCAGGTGGAGATCGCCTTCCACATGGGCACGCCCTTTCTGCCATTCCAGCAGCTTCTGGCGGTAC
TGCCGGCGGCCAGTGCAAAGCTTCTCCCTGTCGCCTACCACGACCTCATGCTGCTGCCGACCAGCCCGCT
GGCCGAGTTCTATCCACTGGAGTTCGAGAGCGACCTCAATGGCAAGAAACACGATTGGGAGGCGGTTGTG
CTGATACCCTTCATCGATGAGGGTCGGCTGCTGGCCGCTATGCTGCCATGCGAGGCTCAGCTGTCGCTGG
AGGAGCGCGAACGCAACCGACACGGTCCCATGTATGTGTACAAATACAGTACGGTGGCGCAGGGTCCCAT
GCCAGCGTATCCACCGCTGAGGGCTCTTCCCGTGCTCTACTGCACGGAGGTGGCCAAGTGGTCGCACGAA
ATCGCAGTCAATCTGCCGTACAGCGTGTGCATCGAGCTACCAAATGCGGCGAGAACCGTTTTCTTCCCGG
GATTTCCCACCATGCAGCATCTGCCCTTCGATTTCGAGCTGCGCAACGACCGCGTCAAGGTGTTCGAACA
GGTCAGTCGCAACCAGAACATTGTGCTAAAACCACGCAAGCGCCAGCTGGAGGACACACTGACGGCGGTG
GCCTCCCAGTACCTCGGGAAGGTGATCCACGTCGGCTGGCCGCATCTCGTCAAGGCGATAGTGGTGCGCG
TGGCCACGCGAGATCAGCGCGTCGACAGCGAGGGAATCACGCTAAACGATTCGCGGCGTTTCGACTCGGA
ATGCAAGGCACTGCAGGAACACTTTATCAATCGTATGGGAATACAGTTTGCCAACTATGATGTGCTCGTC
TATGTGCGCACCTTTGCCGGCAATTCGACGGAGTTCCGCGACAAGGGGGCATTGATGGTGCGCGACTCGT
GGAGCAGCTCCGTCACCGGCTATCCAGCCCAGGGCGTGGTGGCCGATCTGACTGTGTGGGAAAGAATGCG
CAAGAATTTCCTCAACGTGGAGCACTACTTCCCCGTTGGCAGCACGATCTTCTTGATCACGGATCCGTAT
TACGGCAGCGAGGGAACTGTGCAGGACCCACGGCTGGCCTACACCAACGGCCGGATTCAAGTCAGCATCA
TGGTGCGACCGGAACCGAAAGTAAATGCGGCACGTCAGCTGCAGGAAGAGCGGGACCGGGACTATCTGAG
CACCTTCCAGGTCTGCAACTTGCTCCGAATCAGTGGCCGCACCCTGGGACGCCTAAGTGGCACCGTGTGG
GTGGTGCTCGGTCCGCGGCGTCAGAAGATGGAAAACGTGACCAAGCACAACATTGGCCTGCAGCTCAAGT
ATCCGCGGCAGAACGAGGAGCGTGCCGGATACTGCTTCCGCACGAACAACCAGTGGTACTACTCCAGCCT
GGCCGTGGATCTGATGCGTAACTATTGCCAGCGTTACCCAGACGTTATCGACTTCTTTGGCGACTCCAAC
GATCGCGCCGAGTTCGTATTCGAACAGGACGTGTTCCCCAATGCGGTTGGCCATCGCCGCGTCGAGGAAC
TGGCCAACTGGGTGCGCCAGCAGCCGCACATGAAAGTGGAGCGCATCTCTTGCGGCTCCAAGACGGTCTG
CCGCGAGACCATCGAACTGCTGATAGCCGCCGTCGACGACCTGCGCTCACTGCCCGTCAAGCACGTTAAA
CTGCAGGTGAAGCCGCACTTGCTCATCAAGCCCAATGTCACACTGCCAGATGTCTACCGATCAAAGCGCC
CGGTGCGTCTCTTCGATCGCGTCGTAATCGTACGCACCATTTACATGGTGCCCGTGGGCACTAAGGGCAC
CGTGATTGGCATTCATCCCGTTACGGACCCCAACCCGGTCCGCCTGGAGTGCGTCCATGCTGTCGACACG
TTCTGCAAGGTGCTGTTCGACAGCCCCGTTCCGAACTGCAACAACATCCATGGCATCGCCGAAGACCGAG
TTTACAAGGTGCCCGAAATTGCCCTGGTGATCATCAAGACGGATGAGGAAGGAAAGAAGCAGAACGACTG
CGAACTGCCGGTGAGGGATCCTCAGCCGAACCAGGCACAGGACGAGCCAGTCCGCGCGACCAGCAGTCGC
TATGTGACCGCCGCAGGGTCCACCTCGGTCCCGATCACGATGAAGACCCAAATTAGCGACGAATTCGTCA
AGACGCGTAGCGATCCGATAGCCCGTACGGATTCGTACAAGCCATCGTCGGAGCCAAAACCGGTGCCGGT
GCCGGAGCAGATTACCAACTGGCGGGAACGCGTCAGTACGCCAACAAACAAACCGCAGCCTGCGCCAAAT
AATTGGCGCATAAATCGGTCTTCATCACGTCAACAGGGCGGTAGTATTTTTGTTGCTCCGCCCACAAAAA
CTCCTGATGCAGCTGCAAGCACTGCTTCCACTGCATTCACCGCAGCCTCGTCCGCAACGCTGACTCCTCT
GGATCAGACCTTGGCGCTCATGTCGGTTTTGGGCGTGGGTGAGGACCAGAGCTCGCCGCCACTCCAGGAG
GCGGTGCAGCAGCAACGTCCGCCACAGCAGGAGGCGCAGCAGCAGGAGGCGCAGAAGAAGCAGCAGCAGG
CGCATGCGCAAATGGAGCCTGAACGTATCAATAGCCAGCATTTCTACAGAAGCGGCCAGACAGGAGCGGC
GTTGAATCAGCCGCCATTGGGTGCTCCATCAAAAAGGCAGTGGCATGAGTGGGTGCACCCGCGCATGCAG
CACGCCAACGCATTCCACGCTGGCGTCAACAATGGATATCAGATGCGTCCCAAAAAGAATATAGCTGCGC
AGAGCACCTTTAACAACAACGTGCACATGCACCTCCAGCAACCATATTACCCGAATCAGCAGCAGCAGCA
GCAGCAGCAGCAGCCACTCCAGCTGACGGAGATCAACAATGCGCCACCGCGATACTCAACGATCCAAGAT
TTTGTGCCCATACAGGCGTACCGTCCCAAGAAATTAAATCGCGTCCAACCAGCCGGTCGTCAGGACGTCG
ATGCCACCAAGAATCCTAGTCGTTCGCCTGTGTTGCAGCAACCGACGAACGAGACTATAGACACAAAGGC
CAGTTCTAGTCTTCCGGTACAATCAGCAGGCGAACAGGTGATTGGACTGATGCAAACGCTTGAAATTAAG
CCGGCTGCGTCGCAGTCCGAATCTGATGGGGTCTCAACAGGCAGTGCGAACGCGCCCACAGCAACGACAT
CATCCCAGGCGGTCAACCGAAGGAAGCATCGAGTGCCTCGCATCGGAGCCAAGTTCGACTTGGAATACAT
ACTGCCCGACTCCCCGCATCCAACTTCTAGAGGGCCCTTCGAAGGTAAGCCTATCCCTAACCCTCTCCTC
GGTCTCGATTCTACGCGTACCGGTCATCATCACCATCACCATTGAGTTTAAACCCGCTGATCAGCCTCGA
CTGTGCCTTCTAAGGCCTGAGCTCGCTGATCAGCCTCGATCGAGGATCCAGACATGATAAGATACATTGA
TGAGTTTGGACAAACCACAACTAGAATGCAGTGAAAAAAATGCTTTATTTGTGAAATTTGTGATGCTATT
GCTTTATTTGTAACCATTATAAGCTGCAATAAACAAGTTAACAACAACAATTGCATTCATTTTATGTTTC
AGGTTCAGGGGGAGGTGTGGGAGGTTTTTTAAAGCAAGTAAAACCTCTACAAATGTGGTATGGCTGATTA
TGATCAGTCGACCGATGCCCTTGAGAGCCTTCAACCCAGTCAGCTCCTTCCGGTGGGCGCGGGGCATGAC
TATCGTCGCCGCACTTATGACTGTCTTCTTTATCATGCAACTCGTAGGACAGGTGCCGGCAGCGCTCTGG
GTCATTTTCGGCGAGGACCGCTTTCGCTGGAGCGCGACGATGATCGGCCTGTCGCTTGCGGTATTCGGAA
TCTTGCACGCCCTCGCTCAAGCCTTCGTCACTGGTCCCGCCACCAAACGTTTCGGCGAGAAGCAGGCCAT
TATCGCCGGCATGGCGGCCGACGCGCTGGGCTACGTCTTGCTGGCGTTCGCGACGCGAGGCTGGATGGCC
TTCCCCATTATGATTCTTCTCGCTTCCGGCGGCATCGGGATGCCCGCGTTGCAGGCCATGCTGTCCAGGC
AGGTAGATGACGACCATCAGGGACAGCTTCAAGGCCAGCAAAAGGCCAGGAACCGTAAAAAGGCCGCGTT
GCTGGCGTTTTTCCATAGGCTCCGCCCCCCTGACGAGCATCACAAAAATCGACGCTCAAGTCAGAGGTGG
CGAAACCCGACAGGACTATAAAGATACCAGGCGTTTCCCCCTGGAAGCTCCCTCGTGCGCTCTCCTGTTC
CGACCCTGCCGCTTACCGGATACCTGTCCGCCTTTCTCCCTTCGGGAAGCGTGGCGCTTTCTCATAGCTC
ACGCTGTAGGTATCTCAGTTCGGTGTAGGTCGTTCGCTCCAAGCTGGGCTGTGTGCACGAACCCCCCGTT
CAGCCCGACCGCTGCGCCTTATCCGGTAACTATCGTCTTGAGTCCAACCCGGTAAGACACGACTTATCGC
CACTGGCAGCAGCCACTGGTAACAGGATTAGCAGAGCGAGGTATGTAGGCGGTGCTACAGAGTTCTTGAA
GTGGTGGCCTAACTACGGCTACACTAGAAGGACAGTATTTGGTATCTGCGCTCTGCTGAAGCCAGTTACC
TTCGGAAAAAGAGTTGGTAGCTCTTGATCCGGCAAACAAACCACCGCTGGTAGCGGTGGTTTTTTTGTTT
GCAAGCAGCAGATTACGCGCAGAAAAAAAGGATCTCAAGAAGATCCTTTGATCTTTTCTACGGGGTCTGA
CGCTCAGTGGAACGAAAACTCACGTTAAGGGATTTTGGTCATGAGATTATCAAAAAGGATCTTCACCTAG
ATCCTTTTAAATTAAAAATGAAGTTTTAAATCAATCTAAAGTATATATGAGTAAACTTGGTCTGACAGTT
ACCAATGCTTAATCAGTGAGGCACCTATCTCAGCGATCTGTCTATTTCGTTCATCCATAGTTGCCTGACT
CCCCGTCGTGTAGATAACTACGATACGGGAGGGCTTACCATCTGGCCCCAGTGCTGCAATGATACCGCGA
GACCCACGCTCACCGGCTCCAGATTTATCAGCAATAAACCAGCCAGCCGGAAGGGCCGAGCGCAGAAGTG
GTCCTGCAACTTTATCCGCCTCCATCCAGTCTATTAATTGTTGCCGGGAAGCTAGAGTAAGTAGTTCGCC
AGTTAATAGTTTGCGCAACGTTGTTGCCATTGCTGCAGGCATCGTGGTGTCACGCTCGTCGTTTGGTATG
GCTTCATTCAGCTCCGGTTCCCAACGATCAAGGCGAGTTACATGATCCCCCATGTTGTGCAAAAAAGCGG
TTAGCTCCTTCGGTCCTCCGATCGTTGTCAGAAGTAAGTTGGCCGCAGTGTTATCACTCATGGTTATGGC
AGCACTGCATAATTCTCTTACTGTCATGCCATCCGTAAGATGCTTTTCTGTGACTGGTGAGTACTCAACC
AAGTCATTCTGAGAATAGTGTATGCGGCGACCGAGTTGCTCTTGCCCGGCGTCAACACGGGATAATACCG
CGCCACATAGCAGAACTTTAAAAGTGCTCATCATTGGAAAACGTTCTTCGGGGCGAAAACTCTCAAGGAT
CTTACCGCTGTTGAGATCCAGTTCGATGTAACCCACTCGTGCACCCAACTGATCTTCAGCATCTTTTACT
TTCACCAGCGTTTCTGGGTGAGCAAAAACAGGAAGGCAAAATGCCGCAAAAAAGGGAATAAGGGCGACAC
GGAAATGTTGAATACTCATACTCTTCCTTTTTCAATATTATTGAAGCATTTATCAGGGTTATTGTCTCAT
GAGCGGATACATATTTGAATGTATTTAGAAAAATAAACAAATAGGGGTTCCGCGCACATTTCCCCGAAAA
GTGCCACCTGACGTCTAAGAAACCATTATTATCATGACATTAACCTATAAAAATAGGCGTATCACGAGGC
CCTTTCGT
Features (pLannotate 1.2.2; 9 found; start..end, strand, type, name):
     56..2565    +  promoter       Ac5 promoter: Drosophila melanogaster actin 5C promoter
   6914..6931    -  CDS            KA2 (fragment): first 150 residues of the mouse kainate receptor subunit 2 mediates targeting to the neuronal soma (Shemesh et al., 2017)
   7394..7435    +  CDS            V5 tag: epitope tag from simian virus 5
   7535..7669    -  polyA_signal   SV40 poly(A) signal: SV40 polyadenylation signal
   7692..7776    -  CDS            large T antigen (fragment): large T antigen from SV40 (simian virus 40)
   7777..8224    +  CDS            TcR (fragment): tetracycline efflux protein; tet; confers resistance to tetracycline
   8270..8858    -  rep_origin     ori: high-copy-number ColE1/pMB1/pBR322/pUC origin of replication
   9029..9889    -  CDS            AmpR: β-lactamase; bla; confers resistance to ampicillin, carbenicillin, and related antibiotics
   9890..9994    -  promoter       AmpR promoter: bla
