[The description below was written by a language model from this plasmid's Addgene catalogue record and pLannotate feature annotations shown in this document.]
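Description:
pAc5.1A-DmXRN1-del1323-1355-dsRNAres-V5His6_N is an insect expression plasmid of about 10.1 kb for producing a deletion variant of Drosophila melanogaster XRN1, the product of the pacman (pcm) gene, in fly cells. The catalogue entry lists the backbone as unknown, although the name points to a pAc5.1-type vector, and the annotated features fit that: a roughly 2.5 kb Drosophila actin 5C promoter provides strong constitutive transcription, followed by an unannotated stretch of several kilobases that presumably holds the XRN1 coding sequence, then a V5 epitope tag and an SV40 polyadenylation signal. The name also indicates a His6 tag, which the feature table does not annotate. In bacteria the plasmid is maintained through a ColE1/pUC-type origin and selected with ampicillin via the β-lactamase gene and its own promoter. The record describes it as low copy even though the origin annotation is of the high-copy type.

As the name indicates, the insert lacks residues 1323–1355 and is dsRNA-resistant. The latter implies recoding so that the transcript escapes a dsRNA directed against endogenous XRN1, though the record does not describe the changes. The depositor notes one silent mutation relative to the reference transcript variant A. Such a construct is suited to knockdown-and-rescue (complementation) experiments in cultured Drosophila cells, where the tagged mutant replaces the depleted native protein and can be detected or purified through its tags. The specific function of the deleted region is not stated. The short hits to KA2, SV40 large T antigen and a tetracycline-resistance gene are fragments, most likely spurious matches or backbone remnants rather than functional elements.
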