Addgene plasmid #146969: pAc5.1A-DmXRN1-del1323-1355-dsRNAres-V5His6_N
Purpose: Insect Expression of DmXRN1-del1323-1355-dsRNAres
Depositing lab: Elisa Izaurralde. Depositing organization: Max Planck Institute for Developmental Biology.
Backbone
  Vector backbone: Unknown
  Vector type: Insect Expression
Growth in bacteria
  Bacterial resistance: Ampicillin, 100 μg/mL
  Growth temperature: 37°C
  Growth strain: DH5alpha
  Copy number: Low Copy
Gene/Insert
  Gene/Insert name: DmXRN1-del1323-1355-dsRNAres (alt name: pacman)
  Species: D. melanogaster (fly)
  Mutation: one silent mtuation compared to the sequence given by NCBI:NM_078684 variant A.
  Entrez Gene: pcm (a.k.a. Dmel_CG3291, CG3291, DmXrn1, Dmel\CG3291, Pcm, XRN1, XRN1/pcm, Xrn1, Xrn1p)
  Cloning method: Unknown
Terms and licenses: Academic/Nonprofit Terms; Industry Terms: Not Available to Industry
Depositor comments: Plasmids from this collection were made available to the research community and donated after the lab closed. Please note that the sequence provided by the depositing laboratory may be theoretical/predicted or based on Sanger sequencing results. There may be discrepancies between sequencing results obtained by Addgene and the depositor sequence. If an Addgene verified sequence is not available, please contact before placing your order to request that our lab fully sequence the plasmid.
How to cite: pAc5.1A-DmXRN1-del1323-1355-dsRNAres-V5His6_N was a gift from Elisa Izaurralde (Addgene plasmid # 146969 ; http://n2t.net/addgene:146969 ; RRID:Addgene_146969)
